>Addgene plasmid #141653 | TFORF0656 | addgene full sequence | sequence record 387044 | Addgene NGS Result
GGCTCCGGTGCCCGTCAGTGGGCAGAGCGCACATCGCCCACAGTCCCCGAGAAGTTGGGGGGAGGGGTCG
GCAATTGAACCGGTGCCTAGAGAAGGTGGCGCGGGGTAAACTGGGAAAGTGATGTCGTGTACTGGCTCCG
CCTTTTTCCCGAGGGTGGGGGAGAACCGTATATAAGTGCAGTAGTCGCCGTGAACGTTCTTTTTCGCAAC
GGGTTTGCCGCCAGAACACAGGTAAGTGCCGTGTGTGGTTCCCGCGGGCCTGGCCTCTTTACGGGTTATG
GCCCTTGCGTGCCTTGAATTACTTCCACCTGGCTGCAGTACGTGATTCTTGATCCCGAGCTTCGGGTTGG
AAGTGGGTGGGAGAGTTCGAGGCCTTGCGCTTAAGGAGCCCCTTCGCCTCGTGCTTGAGTTGAGGCCTGG
CCTGGGCGCTGGGGCCGCCGCGTGCGAATCTGGTGGCACCTTCGCGCCTGTCTCGCTGCTTTCGATAAGT
CTCTAGCCATTTAAAATTTTTGATGACCTGCTGCGACGCTTTTTTTCTGGCAAGATAGTCTTGTAAATGC
GGGCCAAGATCTGCACACTGGTATTTCGGTTTTTGGGGCCGCGGGCGGCGACGGGGCCCGTGCGTCCCAG
CGCACATGTTCGGCGAGGCGGGGCCTGCGAGCGCGGCCACCGAGAATCGGACGGGGGTAGTCTCAAGCTG
GCCGGCCTGCTCTGGTGCCTGGCCTCGCGCCGCCGTGTATCGCCCCGCCCTGGGCGGCAAGGCTGGCCCG
GTCGGCACCAGTTGCGTGAGCGGAAAGATGGCCGCTTCCCGGCCCTGCTGCAGGGAGCTCAAAATGGAGG
ACGCGGCGCTCGGGAGAGCGGGCGGGTGAGTCACCCACACAAAGGAAAAGGGCCTTTCCGTCCTCAGCCG
TCGCTTCATGTGACTCCACGGAGTACCGGGCGCCGTCCAGGCACCTCGATTAGTTCTCGAGCTTTTGGAG
TACGTCGTCTTTAGGTTGGGGGGAGGGGTTTTATGCGATGGAGTTTCCCCACACTGAGTGGGTGGAGACT
GAAGTTAGGCCAGCTTGGCACTTGATGTAATTCTCCTTGGAATTTGCCCTTTTTGAGTTTGGATCTTGGT
TCATTCTCAAGCCTCAGACAGTGGTTCAAAGTTTTTTTCTTCCATTTCAGGTGTCGTGAGGCTAGCACCG
CCACCATGAAGGCGGCAGACACTGTGATCCTGTGGGCAAGAAGTAAAAATGACCAGCTGAGGATTTCTTT
TCCTCCAGGACTGTGTTGGGGTGACAGGATGCCTGATAAGGATGACATTCGGCTGCTGCCGTCAGCATTG
GGTGTGAAGAAGAGAAAACGAGGACCCAAGAAGCAGAAGGAGAACAAGCCAGGAAAACCCCGAAAACGCA
AGAAGCGTGACAGTGAGGAGGAATTTGGTTCTGAGCGAGATGAGTACCGGGAGAAGTCAGAGAGTGGGGG
CAGTGAATATGGAACCGGACCGGGTCGGAAACGAAGAAGGAAGCACCGAGAAAAAAAGGAGAAGAAGACA
AAGCGGCGGAAAAAGGGGGAGGGAGATGGGGGGCAAAAGCAAGTGGAACAGAAGTCATCAGCAACTCTGC
TTCTGACCTGGGGCCTGGAGGATGTGGAGCATGTGTTCTCTGAGGAGGATTACCACACGCTCACCAACTA
CAAAGCCTTCAGCCAGTTCATGAGGCCCCTAATTGCTAAGAAGAATCCTAAGATCCCAATGTCTAAGATG
ATGACCATCCTTGGGGCCAAATGGAGAGAGTTCAGTGCCAACAACCCCTTCAAGGGGTCAGCAGCTGCTG
TGGCGGCGGCAGCGGCAGCAGCAGCAGCAGCTGTAGCTGAGCAGGTGTCAGCTGCTGTCTCGTCGGCCAC
CCCCATAGCACCCTCCGGACCCCCCGCCCTTCCACCACCCCCTGCTGCTGATATCCAGCCCCCACCCATC
CGAAGAGCCAAAACCAAAGAGGGCAAAGGTCCAGGCCATAAGAGGCGGAGTAAGAGCCCCCGAGTGCCTG
ATGGACGCAAGAAGCTTCGGGGAAAGAAAATGGCACCACTCAAAATAAAACTAGGGCTTCTGGGTGGCAA
GAGGAAGAAAGGAGGCTCGTATGTTTTTCAGAGCGACGAAGGTCCTGAACCAGAGGCTGAGGAATCAGAC
CTGGACAGTGGCAGTGTCCACAGTGCCTCAGGCCGGCCTGATGGCCCTGTCCGCACCAAGAAACTAAAGA
GAGGCCGGCCAGGAAGGAAGAAGAAGAAGGTCCTGGGCTGTCCTGCAGTGGCCGGGGAGGAGGAGGTTGA
TGGCTACGAGACGGATCACCAGGATTACTGTGAGGTGTGCCAGCAGGGTGGGGAAATTATTCTGTGTGAC
ACCTGCCCTCGTGCCTACCACCTCGTCTGCCTTGATCCTGAGCTTGACCGGGCTCCAGAGGGCAAATGGA
GCTGCCCTCACTGTGAGAAGGAGGGGGTCCAGTGGGAGGCCAAGGAGGAAGAAGAAGAATACGAAGAGGA
GGGAGAGGAAGAAGGGGAGAAGGAGGAGGAGGATGATCACATGGAGTACTGCCGCGTATGCAAGGACGGC
GGGGAGCTCCTGTGCTGTGACGCGTGCATCTCCTCCTACCACATTCATTGTCTAAACCCTCCCCTGCCTG
ACATTCCCAATGGTGAATGGCTGTGTCCCCGATGCACATGCCCCGTGCTGAAGGGTCGAGTGCAGAAGAT
CCTACATTGGCGGTGGGGGGAGCCACCTGTAGCAGTGCCAGCCCCTCAACAGGCAGATGGAAATCCAGAT
GTCCCACCCCCCCGTCCTCTTCAAGGCAGATCAGAGCGAGAGTTCTTTGTCAAGTGGGTAGGACTATCCT
ACTGGCACTGCTCCTGGGCCAAGGAGCTTCAGCTGGAAATCTTCCATTTGGTTATGTATCGAAACTACCA
GCGGAAGAATGACATGGATGAGCCCCCACCCCTGGACTATGGCTCCGGCGAGGATGATGGGAAGAGCGAC
AAGCGTAAAGTGAAAGACCCGCACTATGCTGAGATGGAGGAGAAGTACTATCGTTTTGGCATCAAGCCAG
AGTGGATGACCGTCCACCGCATCATCAACCACAGTGTGGATAAAAAGGGGAATTACCACTATCTAGTAAA
ATGGAGGGACTTACCATATGACCAGTCCACGTGGGAGGAAGATGAAATGAATATCCCTGAATACGAAGAA
CATAAGCAAAGCTACTGGAGACACCGAGAACTAATTATGGGGGAAGACCCTGCCCAGCCCCGCAAGTATA
AGAAGAAGAAGAAGGAGCTACAGGGTGATGGGCCTCCCAGTTCTCCCACTAATGATCCTACCGTGAAATA
TGAGACTCAGCCACGGTTTATCACAGCCACTGGAGGCACCCTGCACATGTATCAGTTGGAAGGGCTGAAC
TGGCTACGCTTCTCCTGGGCCCAGGGCACTGACACCATTCTAGCTGATGAGATGGGGCTAGGCAAGACCA
TACAAACCATCGTCTTCCTCTACTCACTCTACAAGGAGGGCCACACAAAAGGTCCCTTCCTGGTGAGTGC
CCCACTCTCTACCATCATTAACTGGGAGCGGGAGTTCCAGATGTGGGCACCCAAATTCTATGTGGTGACA
TACACGGGTGACAAGGACAGCCGGGCCATCATTCGTGAGAATGAATTCTCCTTTGAGGACAATGCCATCA
AAGGGGGCAAGAAAGCTTTTAAGATGAAGAGGGAGGCACAGGTGAAGTTCCATGTTCTCCTGACATCGTA
TGAGCTGATCACCATTGATCAGGCAGCACTTGGTTCCATCCGCTGGGCCTGTCTTGTGGTAGATGAGGCC
CATCGACTCAAGAACAACCAGTCCAAGTTTTTCAGGGTTCTCAATGGTTACAAGATAGATCATAAGTTGC
TGCTGACAGGAACCCCATTGCAGAATAATCTGGAGGAGCTCTTCCATCTCCTGAACTTCCTCACCCCAGA
GAGATTTAACAACTTGGAGGGCTTCCTGGAGGAGTTTGCTGACATATCCAAAGAGGACCAGATCAAGAAA
CTGCATGATTTGCTGGGGCCACACATGCTGCGGAGACTCAAGGCAGATGTCTTTAAGAACATGCCAGCCA
AGACAGAGCTCATCGTTCGGGTGGAGCTAAGCCCCATGCAGAAGAAATACTACAAATACATCCTGACTCG
AAATTTTGAGGCCTTGAATTCACGAGGTGGTGGGAACCAGGTGTCGCTGCTTAATATCATGATGGATCTT
AAGAAGTGCTGCAACCATCCATACCTTTTTCCCGTGGCTGCTATGGAGTCCCCCAAACTCCCCAGTGGGG
CTTATGAGGGTGGGGCACTTATTAAGTCGTCTGGGAAGCTCATGCTGCTCCAGAAGATGCTGCGAAAGCT
GAAGGAGCAAGGACACCGAGTGCTCATCTTCTCGCAGATGACCAAAATGTTAGACTTGCTTGAGGACTTC
TTAGACTATGAAGGCTACAAGTATGAGCGCATCGATGGTGGTATCACGGGTGCCCTGAGGCAGGAGGCCA
TCGATCGGTTTAATGCTCCTGGGGCCCAACAATTCTGCTTCCTCCTGTCCACCCGAGCTGGGGGCCTGGG
CATCAATCTGGCCACTGCTGACACTGTCATCATCTTTGATTCTGACTGGAACCCCCATAATGACATCCAG
GCCTTTAGCCGGGCTCATCGGATTGGCCAGGCCAACAAAGTGATGATTTACCGGTTTGTGACTCGCGCGT
CAGTGGAAGAGCGAATCACACAAGTGGCCAAGAGAAAGATGATGCTGACACACCTGGTTGTGCGGCCTGG
GCTGGGCTCCAAGGCAGGCTCCATGTCCAAGCAGGAGCTTGACGACATTCTCAAATTTGGCACTGAAGAG
CTATTCAAGGATGAAAACGAGGGGGAGAACAAGGAGGAGGACAGCAGTGTGATTCATTATGACAATGAGG
CCATCGCTCGGCTGTTGGACCGGAACCAGGATGCAACTGAGGACACTGACGTGCAGAACATGAATGAGTA
TCTCAGCTCCTTCAAGGTGGCACAGTACGTCGTGCGGGAAGAAGACAAGATTGAGGAAATTGAGCGAGAG
ATCATCAAGCAGGAGGAGAATGTGGACCCTGACTACTGGGAGAAGCTGCTGAGGCATCACTATGAGCAAC
AGCAGGAAGACCTAGCCCGGAATCTAGGCAAGGGCAAGCGGGTTCGCAAGCAAGTTAACTACAATGATGC
TGCTCAGGAAGACCAAGACAACCAGTCAGAGTACTCGGTGGGTTCAGAGGAGGAGGATGAAGACTTCGAT
GAACGTCCTGAAGGGCGTAGACAGTCAAAGAGGCAGCTCCGGAATGAGAAAGATAAGCCACTGCCTCCAC
TGCTGGCCCGAGTCGGGGGCAACATTGAGGTGCTGGGCTTCAACACCCGTCAGCGGAAGGCTTTCCTCAA
TGCTGTGATGCGCTGGGGGATGCCACCACAGGATGCCTTCACCACACAGTGGCTGGTGCGGGACCTGAGG
GGCAAGACTGAGAAGGAGTTTAAGGCCTATGTGTCTTTGTTCATGCGCCATCTGTGTGAGCCTGGGGCAG
ACGGCTCTGAAACCTTTGCCGATGGGGTCCCTCGGGAGGGACTGAGTCGCCAGCAGGTGTTGACCCGCAT
TGGAGTCATGTCTCTCGTCAAAAAGAAGGTGCAGGAGTTTGAGCACATCAATGGGCGTTGGTCAATGCCG
GAACTGATGCCTGACCCCAGCGCCGATTCTAAGCGCTCCTCCAGAGCCTCCTCTCCTACCAAAACGTCTC
CCACCACTCCTGAGGCTTCTGCTACCAACAGTCCCTGCACCTCTAAACCTGCTACTCCAGCTCCAAGTGA
GAAAGGAGAAGGCATAAGGACACCTCTTGAGAAGGAGGAAGCTGAAAACCAGGAGGAAAAGCCAGAGAAG
AACAGCAGAATTGGGGAGAAGATGGAGACAGAGGCTGATGCCCCCAGCCCAGCCCCATCACTTGGGGAGC
GGCTGGAGCCAAGGAAGATTCCTCTAGAGGATGAGGTGCCAGGGGTGCCTGGAGAGATGGAGCCTGAACC
TGGGTACCGTGGGGACAGAGAGAAGTCAGCCACAGAGTCGACGCCAGGAGAAAGGGGGGAGGAGAAGCCG
TTGGATGGACAGGAACACAGGGAGAGGCCGGAGGGGGAAACAGGGGATTTGGGCAAGAGAGAAGATGTAA
AAGGTGACCGGGAGCTTCGACCAGGGCCTCGAGATGAGCCACGGTCCAATGGGCGACGAGAGGAAAAGAC
AGAGAAGCCCCGGTTCATGTTCAATATCGCCGATGGTGGCTTCACAGAGCTTCACACACTGTGGCAGAAT
GAGGAACGGGCAGCTATTTCCTCGGGGAAACTCAATGAGATCTGGCACAGAAGACATGACTATTGGCTTC
TGGCTGGGATTGTCCTCCATGGCTATGCACGGTGGCAGGACATCCAGAATGATGCTCAATTTGCCATTAT
CAACGAGCCATTTAAAACTGAAGCCAATAAGGGGAACTTTCTGGAGATGAAAAATAAGTTCCTGGCCCGG
AGGTTCAAGCTCCTGGAGCAGGCGCTGGTGATTGAGGAGCAGCTGCGGCGGGCGGCCTACCTGAACCTGT
CGCAGGAGCCGGCGCACCCCGCCATGGCCCTCCACGCCCGCTTCGCCGAGGCCGAGTGCCTGGCCGAGAG
CCACCAGCACCTCTCCAAGGAGTCGCTGGCGGGGAACAAGCCGGCCAACGCCGTCCTGCACAAGGTTCTG
AACCAGCTGGAGGAGTTGCTGAGCGACATGAAGGCGGACGTGACCCGCCTGCCAGCCACGCTGTCCCGAA
TACCCCCCATCGCAGCCCGCCTTCAGATGTCCGAGCGCAGCATCCTCAGCCGGCTGGCCAGCAAGGGCAC
GGAGCCTCACCCCACACCGGCCTACCCGCCGGGTCCCTACGCTACACCTCCGGGGTACGGGGCGGCCTTC
AGCGCCGCACCCGTAGGGGCCCTGGCCGCCGCAGGCGCCAATTACAGCCAGATGCCTGCAGGGTCCTTCA
TCACAGCCGCCACCAACGGCCCTCCAGTGCTTGTGAAGAAGGAGAAGGAAATGGTGGGGGCATTGGTGTC
AGACGGGCTGGATCGGAAGGAGCCCCGAGCCGGGGAGGTGATCTGTATAGACGACTAGTAATGAACTAGT
CCGTAACTTGAAAGTATTTCGATTTCTTGGCTTTATATATCTTGTGGAAAGGACGACACGGCCATAATTG
GTTCAGCGTGACGCGTTAAGTCGACAATCAACCTCTGGATTACAAAATTTGTGAAAGATTGACTGGTATT
CTTAACTATGTTGCTCCTTTTACGCTATGTGGATACGCTGCTTTAATGCCTTTGTATCATGCTATTGCTT
CCCGTATGGCTTTCATTTTCTCCTCCTTGTATAAATCCTGGTTGCTGTCTCTTTATGAGGAGTTGTGGCC
CGTTGTCAGGCAACGTGGCGTGGTGTGCACTGTGTTTGCTGACGCAACCCCCACTGGTTGGGGCATTGCC
ACCACCTGTCAGCTCCTTTCCGGGACTTTCGCTTTCCCCCTCCCTATTGCCACGGCGGAACTCATCGCCG
CCTGCCTTGCCCGCTGCTGGACAGGGGCTCGGCTGTTGGGCACTGACAATTCCGTGGTGTTGTCGGGGAA
ATCATCGTCCTTTCCTTGGCTGCTCGCCTGTGTTGCCACCTGGATTCTGCGCGGGACGTCCTTCTGCTAC
GTCCCTTCGGCCCTCAATCCAGCGGACCTTCCTTCCCGCGGCCTGCTGCCGGCTCTGCGGCCTCTTCCGC
GTCTTCGCCTTCGCCCTCAGACGAGTCGGATCTCCCTTTGGGCCGCCTCCCCGCGTCGACTTTAAGACCA
ATGACTTACAAGGCAGCTGTAGATCTTAGCCACTTTTTAAAAGAAAAGGGGGGACTGGAAGGGCTAATTC
ACTCCCAACGAAGACAAGATCTGCTTTTTGCTTGTACTGGGTCTCTCTGGTTAGACCAGATCTGAGCCTG
GGAGCTCTCTGGCTAACTAGGGAACCCACTGCTTAAGCCTCAATAAAGCTTGCCTTGAGTGCTTCAAGTA
GTGTGTGCCCGTCTGTTGTGTGACTCTGGTAACTAGAGATCCCTCAGACCCTTTTAGTCAGTGTGGAAAA
TCTCTAGCAGTACGTATAGTAGTTCATGTCATCTTATTATTCAGTATTTATAACTTGCAAAGAAATGAAT
ATCAGAGAGTGAGAGGAACTTGTTTATTGCAGCTTATAATGGTTACAAATAAAGCAATAGCATCACAAAT
TTCACAAATAAAGCATTTTTTTCACTGCATTCTAGTTGTGGTTTGTCCAAACTCATCAATGTATCTTATC
ATGTCTGGCTCTAGCTATCCCGCCCCTAACTCCGCCCATCCCGCCCCTAACTCCGCCCAGTTCCGCCCAT
TCTCCGCCCCATGGCTGACTAATTTTTTTTATTTATGCAGAGGCCGAGGCCGCCTCGGCCTCTGAGCTAT
TCCAGAAGTAGTGAGGAGGCTTTTTTGGAGGCCTAGGGACGTACCCAATTCGCCCTATAGTGAGTCGTAT
TACGCGCGCTCACTGGCCGTCGTTTTACAACGTCGTGACTGGGAAAACCCTGGCGTTACCCAACTTAATC
GCCTTGCAGCACATCCCCCTTTCGCCAGCTGGCGTAATAGCGAAGAGGCCCGCACCGATCGCCCTTCCCA
ACAGTTGCGCAGCCTGAATGGCGAATGGG
[124 nt withheld, positions 8780-8903]
C
[91 nt withheld, positions 8905-8995]
A
[49 nt withheld, positions 8997-9045]
CCTTTGACGTTGGAGTCCACGTTCTTT
[37 nt withheld, positions 9073-9109]
ACCCTATCTCGGTCTATTCTTTTGATTTATAAGGGATTTTGCCGATTTCGGCCTATTGGTTAAAAAATGA
GCTGATTTAACAAAAATTTAACGCGAATTTTAACAAAATATTAACGCTTACAATTTAGGTGGCACTTTTC
GGGGAAATGTGCGCGGAACCCCTATTTGTTTATTTTTCTAAATACATTCAAATATGTATCCGCTCATGAG
ACAATAACCCTGATAAATGCTTCAATAATATTGAAAAAGGAAGAGTATGAGTATTCAACATTTCCGTGTC
GCCCTTATTCCCTTTTTTGCGGCATTTTGCCTTCCTGTTTTTGCTCACCCAGAAACGCTGGTGAAAGTAA
AAGATGCTGAAGATCAGTTGGGTGCACGAGTGGGTTACATCGAACTGGATCTCAACAGCGGTAAGATCCT
TGAGAGTTTTCGCCCCGAAGAACGTTTTCCAATGATGAGCACTTTTAAAGTTCTGCTATGTGGCGCGGTA
TTATCCCGTATTGACGCCGGGCAAGAGCAACTCGGTCGCCGCATACACTATTCTCAGAATGACTTGGTTG
AGTACTCACCAGTCACAGAAAAGCATCTTACGGATGGCATGACAGTAAGAGAATTATGCAGTGCTGCCAT
AACCATGAGTGATAACACTGCGGCCAACTTACTTCTGACAACGATCGGAGGACCGAAGGAGCTAACCGCT
TTTTTGCACAACATGGGGGATCATGTAACTCGCCTTGATCGTTGGGAACCGGAGCTGAATGAAGCCATAC
CAAACGACGAGCGTGACACCACGATGCCTGTAGCAATGGCAACAACGTTGCGCAAACTATTAACTGGCGA
ACTACTTACTCTAGCTTCCCGGCAACAATTAATAGACTGGATGGAGGCGGATAAAGTTGCAGGACCACTT
CTGCGCTCGGCCCTTCCGGCTGGCTGGTTTATTGCTGATAAATCTGGAGCCGGTGAGCGTGGGTCTCGCG
GTATCATTGCAGCACTGGGGCCAGATGGTAAGCCCTCCCGTATCGTAGTTATCTACACGACGGGGAGTCA
GGCAACTATGGATGAACGAAATAGACAGATCGCTGAGATAGGTGCCTCACTGATTAAGCATTGGTAACTG
TCAGACCAAGTTTACTCATATATACTTTAGATTGATTTAAAACTTCATTTTTAATTTAAAAGGATCTAGG
TGAAGATCCTTTTTGATAATCTCATGACCAAAATCCCTTAACGTGAGTTTTCGTTCCACTGAGCGTCAGA
CCCCGTAGAAAAGATCAAAGGATCTTCTTGAGATCCTTTTTTTCTGCGCGTAATCTGCTGCTTGCAAACA
AAAAAACCACCGCTACCAGCGGTGGTTTGTTTGCCGGATCAAGAGCTACCAACTCTTTTTCCGAAGGTAA
CTGGCTTCAGCAGAGCGCAGATACCAAATACTGTTCTTCTAGTGTAGCCGTAGTTAGGCCACCACTTCAA
GAACTCTGTAGCACCGCCTACATACCTCGCTCTGCTAATCCTGTTACCAGTGGCTGCTGCCAGTGGCGAT
AAGTCGTGTCTTACCGGGTTGGACTCAAGACGATAGTTACCGGATAAGGCGCAGCGGTCGGGCTGAACGG
GGGGTTCGTGCACACAGCCCAGCTTGGAGCGAACGACCTACACCGAACTGAGATACCTACAGCGTGAGCT
ATGAGAAAGCGCCACGCTTCCCGAAGGGAGAAAGGCGGACAGGTATCCGGTAAGCGGCAGGGTCGGAACA
GGAGAGCGCACGAGGGAGCTTCCAGGGGGAAACGCCTGGTATCTTTATAGTCCTGTCGGGTTTCGCCACC
TCTGACTTGAGCGTCGATTTTTGTGATGCTCGTCAGGGGGGCGGAGCCTATGGAAAAACGCCAGCAACGC
GGCCTTTTTACGGTTCCTGGCCTTTTGCTGGCCTTTTGCTCACATGTTCTTTCCTGCGTTATCCCCTGAT
TCTGTGGATAACCGTATTACCGCCTTTGAGTGAGCTGATACCGCTCGCCGCAGCCGAACGACCGAGCGCA
GCGAGTCAGTGAGCGAGGAAGCGGAAGAGCGCCCAATACGCAAACCGCCTCTCCCCGCGCGTTGGCCGAT
TCATTAATGCAGCTGGCACGACAGGTTTCCCGACTGGAAAGCGGGCAGTGAGCGCAACGCAATTAATGTG
AGTTAGCTCACTCATTAGGCACCCCAGGCTTTACACTTTATGCTTCCGGCTCGTATGTTGTGTGGAATTG
TGAGCGGATAACAATTTCACACAGGAAACAGCTATGACCATGATTACGCCAAGCGCGCAATTAACCCTCA
CTAAAGGGAACAAAAGCTGGAGCTGCAAGCTTAATGTAGTCTTATGCAATACTCTTGTAGTCTTGCAACA
TGGTAACGATGAGTTAGCAACATGCCTTACAAGGAGAGAAAAAGCACCGTGCATGCCGATTGGTGGAAGT
AAGGTGGTACGATCGTGCCTTATTAGGAAGGCAACAGACGGGTCTGACATGGATTGGACGAACCACTGAA
TTGCCGCATTGCAGAGATATTGTATTTAAGTGCCTAGCTCGATACATAAACGGGTCTCTCTGGTTAGACC
AGATCTGAGCCTGGGAGCTCTCTGGCTAACTAGGGAACCCACTGCTTAAGCCTCAATAAAGCTTGCCTTG
AGTGCTTCAAGTAGTGTGTGCCCGTCTGTTGTGTGACTCTGGTAACTAGAGATCCCTCAGACCCTTTTAG
TCAGTGTGGAAAATCTCTAGCAGTGGCGCCCGAACAGGGACTTGAAAGCGAAAGGGAAACCAGAGGAGCT
CTCTCGACGCAGGACTCGGCTTGCTGAAGCGCGCACGGCAAGAGGCGAGGGGCGGCGACTGGTGAGTACG
CCAAAAATTTTGACTAGCGGAGGCTAGAAGGAGAGAGATGGGTGCGAGAGCGTCAGTATTAAGCGGGGGA
GAATTAGATCGCGATGGGAAAAAATTCGGTTAAGGCCAGGGGGAAAGAAAAAATATAAATTAAAACATAT
AGTATGGGCAAGCAGGGAGCTAGAACGATTCGCAGTTAATCCTGGCCTGTTAGAAACATCAGAAGGCTGT
AGACAAATACTGGGACAGCTACAACCATCCCTTCAGACAGGATCAGAAGAACTTAGATCATTATATAATA
CAGTAGCAACCCTCTATTGTGTGCATCAAAGGATAGAGATAAAAGACACCAAGGAAGCTTTAGACAAGAT
AGAGGAAGAGCAAAACAAAAGTAAGACCACCGCACAGCAAGCGGCCGCTGATCTTCAGACCTGGAGGAGG
AGATATGAGGGACAATTGGAGAAGTGAATTATATAAATATAAAGTAGTAAAAATTGAACCATTAGGAGTA
GCACCCACCAAGGCAAAGAGAAGAGTGGTGCAGAGAGAAAAAAGAGCAGTGGGAATAGGAGCTTTGTTCC
TTGGGTTCTTGGGAGCAGCAGGAAGCACTATGGGCGCAGCGTCAATGACGCTGACGGTACAGGCCAGACA
ATTATTGTCTGGTATAGTGCAGCAGCAGAACAATTTGCTGAGGGCTATTGAGGCGCAACAGCATCTGTTG
CAACTCACAGTCTGGGGCATCAAGCAGCTCCAGGCAAGAATCCTGGCTGTGGAAAGATACCTAAAGGATC
AACAGCTCCTGGGGATTTGGGGTTGCTCTGGAAAACTCATTTGCACCACTGCTGTGCCTTGGAATGCTAG
TTGGAGTAATAAATCTCTGGAACAGATTTGGAATCACACGACCTGGATGGAGTGGGACAGAGAAATTAAC
AATTACACAAGCTTAATACACTCCTTAATTGAAGAATCGCAAAACCAGCAAGAAAAGAATGAACAAGAAT
TATTGGAATTAGATAAATGGGCAAGTTTGTGGAATTGGTTTAACATAACAAATTGGCTGTGGTATATAAA
ATTATTCATAATGATAGTAGGAGGCTTGGTAGGTTTAAGAATAGTTTTTGCTGTACTTTCTATAGTGAAT
AGAGTTAGGCAGGGATATTCACCATTATCGTTTCAGACCCACCTCCCAACCCCGAGGGGACCCATGCATT
GCATCTCAATTAGTCAGCAACCAGGTGTGGAAAGTCCCCAGGCTCCCCAGCAGGCAGAAGTATGCAAAGC
ATGCGTCTCAATTAGTCAGCAACCATAGTCCCGCCCCTAACTCCGCCCATCCCGCCCCTAACTCCGCCCA
GTTCCGCCCATTCTCCGCCCCATGGCTGACTAATTTTTTTTATTTATGCAGAGGCCGAGGCCGCCTCGGC
CTCTGAGCTATTCCAGAAGTAGTGAGGAGGCTTTTTTGGAGGCCTAGGCTTTTGCAAAAAGCTTTCTAGA
GGTACCACCGGAGCTTACCATGACCGAGTACAAGCCCACGGTGCGCCTCGCCACCCGCGACGACGTCCCC
AGGGCCGTACGCACCCTCGCCGCCGCGTTCGCCGACTACCCCGCCACGCGCCACACCGTCGATCCGGACC
GCCACATCGAGCGGGTCACCGAGCTGCAAGAACTCTTCCTCACGCGCGTCGGGCTCGACATCGGCAAGGT
GTGGGTCGCGGACGACGGCGCCGCCGTGGCGGTCTGGACCACGCCGGAGAGCGTCGAAGCGGGGGCGGTG
TTCGCCGAGATCGGCCCGCGCATGGCCGAGTTGAGCGGTTCCCGGCTGGCCGCGCAGCAACAGATGGAAG
GCCTCCTGGCGCCGCACCGGCCCAAGGAGCCCGCGTGGTTCCTGGCCACCGTCGGCGTCTCGCCCGACCA
CCAGGGCAAGGGTCTGGGCAGCGCCGTCGTGCTCCCCGGAGTGGAGGCGGCCGAGCGCGCCGGGGTGCCC
GCCTTCCTGGAGACCTCCGCGCCCCGCAACCTCCCCTTCTACGAGCGGCTCGGCTTCACCGTCACCGCCG
ACGTCGAGGTGCCCGAAGGACCGCGCACCTGGTGCATGACCCGCAAGCCCGGTGCCAGTTAACGAATTCT
AGATCTTGAGACAAATGGCAGTATTCATCCACAATTTTAAAAGAAAAGGGGGGATTGGGGGGTACAGTGC
AGGGGAAAGAATAGTAGACATAATAGCAACAGACATACAAACTAAAGAATTACAAAAACAAATTACAAAA
ATTCAAAATTTTCGGGTTTATTACAGGGACAGCAGAGATCCACTTTGGCGCCGGCTCGAGGCCTGCAGGT
GCAAAGATGGATAAAGTTTTAAACAGAGAGGAATCTTTGCAGCTAATGGACCTTCTAGGTCTTGAAAGGA
GTGGGAATT
Features (pLannotate 1.2.2; 31 found; start..end, strand, type, name):
      1..1179    +  promoter       EF-1α promoter: strong constitutive promoter for human elongation factor EF-1α
   1196..7195    +  CDS            CHD3: CHD3_HUMAN - Experimental evidence at protein level: Swiss-Prot protein existence level 1. Component of the histone deacetylase NuRD complex which participates in the remodeling of chromatin by deacetylating histones (PubMed:9804427, PubMed:30397230). Involved in transcriptional repressiobn as part of the NuRD complex (PubMed:27068747). Required for anchoring centrosomal pericentrin in both interphase and mitosis, for spindle organization and centrosome integrity (PubMed:17626165). From Homo sapiens (Human).
   7211..7264    +  promoter       U6 promoter (fragment): RNA polymerase III promoter for human U6 snRNA
   7306..7894    +  misc_feature   WPRE: woodchuck hepatitis virus posttranscriptional regulatory element
   7945..7964    +  misc_feature   cPPT/CTS (fragment): central polypurine tract and central termination sequence of HIV-1
   7966..8199    +  LTR            3' LTR (ΔU3): self-inactivating 3' long terminal repeat (LTR) from HIV-1
   8277..8398    +  polyA_signal   SV40 poly(A) signal: SV40 polyadenylation signal
   8438..8573    +  rep_origin     SV40 ori: SV40 origin of replication
   8594..8612    -  promoter       T7 promoter: promoter for bacteriophage T7 RNA polymerase
   8620..8775    +  CDS            lacZα (fragment): LacZα fragment of β-galactosidase; lacZ fragment
   8780..9208    +  rep_origin     f1 ori (sequence partly withheld): f1 bacteriophage origin of replication; arrow indicates direction of (+) strand synthesis
   9261..9365    +  promoter       AmpR promoter: bla
   9366..10226   +  CDS            AmpR: β-lactamase; bla; confers resistance to ampicillin, carbenicillin, and related antibiotics
  10397..10985   +  rep_origin     ori: high-copy-number ColE1/pMB1/pBR322/pUC origin of replication
  11168..11260   +  CDS            lacI (fragment): lac repressor; lacI; The lac repressor binds to the lac operator to inhibit transcription in E. coli. This inhibition can be relieved by adding lactose or isopropyl-β-D-thiogalactopyranoside (IPTG).
  11273..11294   +  protein_bind   CAP binding site: CAP binding activates transcription in the presence of cAMP. E. coli catabolite activator protein
  11309..11339   +  promoter       lac promoter: promoter for the E. coli lac operon
  11343..11365   +  protein_bind   lac operator (fragment): The lac repressor binds to the lac operator to inhibit transcription in E. coli. This inhibition can be relieved by adding lactose or isopropyl-β-D-thiogalactopyranoside (IPTG). lac repressor encoded by lacI
  11408..11426   +  promoter       T3 promoter: promoter for bacteriophage T3 RNA polymerase
  11454..11680   +  promoter       RSV promoter: Rous sarcoma virus enhancer/promoter
  11681..11861   +  LTR            5' LTR (truncated): truncated 5' long terminal repeat (LTR) from HIV-1
  11908..12033   +  misc_feature   HIV-1 Ψ: packaging signal of human immunodeficiency virus type 1
  12017..12380   +  CDS            HIV-1 gag (fragment): gag protein from human immunodeficiency virus 1; gag
  12526..12759   +  misc_feature   RRE: The Rev response element (RRE) of HIV-1 allows for Rev-dependent mRNA export from the nucleus to the cytoplasm.
  13136..13162   +  CDS            Rev (fragment): human immunodeficiency virus 1 (HIV-1) Rev protein; rev; enhances nuclear export of unspliced and incompletely spliced viral mRNAs
  13169..13192   +  promoter       SV40 promoter (fragment): SV40 early promoter
  13193..13264   +  promoter       SV40 promoter (fragment): SV40 enhancer and early promoter
  13288..13423   +  rep_origin     SV40 ori: SV40 origin of replication
  13469..14065   +  CDS            PuroR (fragment): puromycin N-acetyltransferase; pac from Streptomyces; confers resistance to puromycin
  14114..14231   +  misc_feature   cPPT/CTS: central polypurine tract and central termination sequence of HIV-1
  14296..14362   +  CDS            small t antigen (fragment): SV40 (simian virus 40) small t antigen
