[The description below was written by a language model from this plasmid's Addgene catalogue record and pLannotate feature annotations shown in this document.]
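Description:
TFORF0656 is a third-generation-style, self-inactivating lentiviral expression plasmid built on the pLX_TRC317 backbone and designed to overexpress the human CHD3 open reading frame in mammalian cells. It is propagated in E. coli through a high-copy ColE1/pUC-type origin with ampicillin resistance (β-lactamase), and it also carries an f1 origin and remnants of lac and phage-promoter cloning sequences. The full sequence record is about 14.4 kb. The depositor warns that the plasmid can recombine in bacteria, as can happen with large LTR-containing constructs.

The viral genome is transcribed from an RSV promoter fused to a truncated HIV-1 5' LTR. This is followed by the Ψ packaging signal with a partial gag sequence, the Rev response element for nuclear export of the unspliced RNA, and a cPPT/CTS, which aids nuclear import of the reverse-transcribed genome. Within the transfer region, an SV40 early promoter drives puromycin N-acetyltransferase so that transduced cells can be selected. The EF-1α promoter then drives strong constitutive expression of CHD3, a chromatin-remodelling component of the NuRD histone deacetylase complex. No epitope tag is annotated on the roughly 6 kb coding sequence. Downstream lie a WPRE, which enhances transcript stability and expression, and the ΔU3 3' LTR, which inactivates the LTR promoter after integration.

According to the record, the construct also carries a unique 24-bp barcode, although this is not annotated as a separate feature in the table. The short region between the ORF and the WPRE, called as a U6 promoter fragment, may relate to it. The plasmid belongs to a barcoded transcription factor ORF collection, in which the barcode identifies the transcription factor in pooled overexpression screens such as directed differentiation studies.
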