Addgene plasmid #141653: TFORF0656
Purpose: Lentiviral vector for overexpressing the CHD3 transcription factor ORF with a unique 24-bp barcode. Barcodes facilitate identification of transcription factors in pooled screens.
Depositing lab: Feng Zhang. Depositing organization: Broad Institute. Publication: A transcription factor atlas of directed differentiation. Joung J, Ma S, Tay T, Geiger-Schuller KR, Kirchgatterer PC, Verdine VK, Guo B, Arias-Garcia MA, Allen WE, Singh A, Kuksenko O, Abudayyeh OO, Gootenberg JS, Fu Z, Macrae RK, Buenrostro JD, Regev A, Zhang F. Cell. 2023 Jan 5;186(1):209-229.e26. doi: 10.1016/j.cell.2022.11.026. PubMed 36608654.
Backbone
  Vector backbone: pLX_TRC317
  Backbone manufacturer: Broad Institute Genetic Perturbation Platform
  Backbone size w/o insert (bp): 8264
  Vector type: Mammalian Expression, Lentiviral
  Selectable markers: Puromycin
Growth in bacteria
  Bacterial resistance: Ampicillin, 100 μg/mL
  Growth temperature: 37°C
  Growth strain: NEB Stable
  Copy number: High Copy
Gene/Insert
  Gene/Insert name: CHD3
  Species: H. sapiens (human)
  Insert size (bp): 6104
  Entrez Gene: CHD3 (a.k.a. Mi-2a, Mi2-ALPHA, SNIBCPS, ZFH)
  Promoter: EF1a
  Cloning method: Unknown
  Sequencing primers: 5′ GGGTGGAGACTGAAGTTAGGCCAG; 3′ CACATAGCGTAAAAGGAGCAACATAG
Terms and licenses: Academic/Nonprofit Terms; Industry Terms: Not Available to Industry
Depositor comments: NM_001005273,ENST00000330494 . The transcription factor ORF portion of this plasmid was synthesized by Genewiz. Please test multiple small colonies in case of plasmid recombination. To make this collection available in a timely manner, a portion of this collection was not fully sequenced by Addgene. If an Addgene verified full plasmid sequence is not available, please contact us prior to placing an order to request the full sequence.
How to cite: TFORF0656 was a gift from Feng Zhang (Addgene plasmid # 141653 ; http://n2t.net/addgene:141653 ; RRID:Addgene_141653)
