>Addgene plasmid #141653 | TFORF0656 | depositor partial sequence | sequence record 277096 | Insert
ACCGCCACCATGAAGGCGGCAGACACTGTGATCCTGTGGGCAAGAAGTAAAAATGACCAGCTGAGGATTT
CTTTTCCTCCAGGACTGTGTTGGGGTGACAGGATGCCTGATAAGGATGACATTCGGCTGCTGCCGTCAGC
ATTGGGTGTGAAGAAGAGAAAACGAGGACCCAAGAAGCAGAAGGAGAACAAGCCAGGAAAACCCCGAAAA
CGCAAGAAGCGTGACAGTGAGGAGGAATTTGGTTCTGAGCGAGATGAGTACCGGGAGAAGTCAGAGAGTG
GGGGCAGTGAATATGGAACCGGACCGGGTCGGAAACGAAGAAGGAAGCACCGAGAAAAAAAGGAGAAGAA
GACAAAGCGGCGGAAAAAGGGGGAGGGAGATGGGGGGCAAAAGCAAGTGGAACAGAAGTCATCAGCAACT
CTGCTTCTGACCTGGGGCCTGGAGGATGTGGAGCATGTGTTCTCTGAGGAGGATTACCACACGCTCACCA
ACTACAAAGCCTTCAGCCAGTTCATGAGGCCCCTAATTGCTAAGAAGAATCCTAAGATCCCAATGTCTAA
GATGATGACCATCCTTGGGGCCAAATGGAGAGAGTTCAGTGCCAACAACCCCTTCAAGGGGTCAGCAGCT
GCTGTGGCGGCGGCAGCGGCAGCAGCAGCAGCAGCTGTAGCTGAGCAGGTGTCAGCTGCTGTCTCGTCGG
CCACCCCCATAGCACCCTCCGGACCCCCCGCCCTTCCACCACCCCCTGCTGCTGATATCCAGCCCCCACC
CATCCGAAGAGCCAAAACCAAAGAGGGCAAAGGTCCAGGCCATAAGAGGCGGAGTAAGAGCCCCCGAGTG
CCTGATGGACGCAAGAAGCTTCGGGGAAAGAAAATGGCACCACTCAAAATAAAACTAGGGCTTCTGGGTG
GCAAGAGGAAGAAAGGAGGCTCGTATGTTTTTCAGAGCGACGAAGGTCCTGAACCAGAGGCTGAGGAATC
AGACCTGGACAGTGGCAGTGTCCACAGTGCCTCAGGCCGGCCTGATGGCCCTGTCCGCACCAAGAAACTA
AAGAGAGGCCGGCCAGGAAGGAAGAAGAAGAAGGTCCTGGGCTGTCCTGCAGTGGCCGGGGAGGAGGAGG
TTGATGGCTACGAGACGGATCACCAGGATTACTGTGAGGTGTGCCAGCAGGGTGGGGAAATTATTCTGTG
TGACACCTGCCCTCGTGCCTACCACCTCGTCTGCCTTGATCCTGAGCTTGACCGGGCTCCAGAGGGCAAA
TGGAGCTGCCCTCACTGTGAGAAGGAGGGGGTCCAGTGGGAGGCCAAGGAGGAAGAAGAAGAATACGAAG
AGGAGGGAGAGGAAGAAGGGGAGAAGGAGGAGGAGGATGATCACATGGAGTACTGCCGCGTATGCAAGGA
CGGCGGGGAGCTCCTGTGCTGTGACGCGTGCATCTCCTCCTACCACATTCATTGTCTAAACCCTCCCCTG
CCTGACATTCCCAATGGTGAATGGCTGTGTCCCCGATGCACATGCCCCGTGCTGAAGGGTCGAGTGCAGA
AGATCCTACATTGGCGGTGGGGGGAGCCACCTGTAGCAGTGCCAGCCCCTCAACAGGCAGATGGAAATCC
AGATGTCCCACCCCCCCGTCCTCTTCAAGGCAGATCAGAGCGAGAGTTCTTTGTCAAGTGGGTAGGACTA
TCCTACTGGCACTGCTCCTGGGCCAAGGAGCTTCAGCTGGAAATCTTCCATTTGGTTATGTATCGAAACT
ACCAGCGGAAGAATGACATGGATGAGCCCCCACCCCTGGACTATGGCTCCGGCGAGGATGATGGGAAGAG
CGACAAGCGTAAAGTGAAAGACCCGCACTATGCTGAGATGGAGGAGAAGTACTATCGTTTTGGCATCAAG
CCAGAGTGGATGACCGTCCACCGCATCATCAACCACAGTGTGGATAAAAAGGGGAATTACCACTATCTAG
TAAAATGGAGGGACTTACCATATGACCAGTCCACGTGGGAGGAAGATGAAATGAATATCCCTGAATACGA
AGAACATAAGCAAAGCTACTGGAGACACCGAGAACTAATTATGGGGGAAGACCCTGCCCAGCCCCGCAAG
TATAAGAAGAAGAAGAAGGAGCTACAGGGTGATGGGCCTCCCAGTTCTCCCACTAATGATCCTACCGTGA
AATATGAGACTCAGCCACGGTTTATCACAGCCACTGGAGGCACCCTGCACATGTATCAGTTGGAAGGGCT
GAACTGGCTACGCTTCTCCTGGGCCCAGGGCACTGACACCATTCTAGCTGATGAGATGGGGCTAGGCAAG
ACCATACAAACCATCGTCTTCCTCTACTCACTCTACAAGGAGGGCCACACAAAAGGTCCCTTCCTGGTGA
GTGCCCCACTCTCTACCATCATTAACTGGGAGCGGGAGTTCCAGATGTGGGCACCCAAATTCTATGTGGT
GACATACACGGGTGACAAGGACAGCCGGGCCATCATTCGTGAGAATGAATTCTCCTTTGAGGACAATGCC
ATCAAAGGGGGCAAGAAAGCTTTTAAGATGAAGAGGGAGGCACAGGTGAAGTTCCATGTTCTCCTGACAT
CGTATGAGCTGATCACCATTGATCAGGCAGCACTTGGTTCCATCCGCTGGGCCTGTCTTGTGGTAGATGA
GGCCCATCGACTCAAGAACAACCAGTCCAAGTTTTTCAGGGTTCTCAATGGTTACAAGATAGATCATAAG
TTGCTGCTGACAGGAACCCCATTGCAGAATAATCTGGAGGAGCTCTTCCATCTCCTGAACTTCCTCACCC
CAGAGAGATTTAACAACTTGGAGGGCTTCCTGGAGGAGTTTGCTGACATATCCAAAGAGGACCAGATCAA
GAAACTGCATGATTTGCTGGGGCCACACATGCTGCGGAGACTCAAGGCAGATGTCTTTAAGAACATGCCA
GCCAAGACAGAGCTCATCGTTCGGGTGGAGCTAAGCCCCATGCAGAAGAAATACTACAAATACATCCTGA
CTCGAAATTTTGAGGCCTTGAATTCACGAGGTGGTGGGAACCAGGTGTCGCTGCTTAATATCATGATGGA
TCTTAAGAAGTGCTGCAACCATCCATACCTTTTTCCCGTGGCTGCTATGGAGTCCCCCAAACTCCCCAGT
GGGGCTTATGAGGGTGGGGCACTTATTAAGTCGTCTGGGAAGCTCATGCTGCTCCAGAAGATGCTGCGAA
AGCTGAAGGAGCAAGGACACCGAGTGCTCATCTTCTCGCAGATGACCAAAATGTTAGACTTGCTTGAGGA
CTTCTTAGACTATGAAGGCTACAAGTATGAGCGCATCGATGGTGGTATCACGGGTGCCCTGAGGCAGGAG
GCCATCGATCGGTTTAATGCTCCTGGGGCCCAACAATTCTGCTTCCTCCTGTCCACCCGAGCTGGGGGCC
TGGGCATCAATCTGGCCACTGCTGACACTGTCATCATCTTTGATTCTGACTGGAACCCCCATAATGACAT
CCAGGCCTTTAGCCGGGCTCATCGGATTGGCCAGGCCAACAAAGTGATGATTTACCGGTTTGTGACTCGC
GCGTCAGTGGAAGAGCGAATCACACAAGTGGCCAAGAGAAAGATGATGCTGACACACCTGGTTGTGCGGC
CTGGGCTGGGCTCCAAGGCAGGCTCCATGTCCAAGCAGGAGCTTGACGACATTCTCAAATTTGGCACTGA
AGAGCTATTCAAGGATGAAAACGAGGGGGAGAACAAGGAGGAGGACAGCAGTGTGATTCATTATGACAAT
GAGGCCATCGCTCGGCTGTTGGACCGGAACCAGGATGCAACTGAGGACACTGACGTGCAGAACATGAATG
AGTATCTCAGCTCCTTCAAGGTGGCACAGTACGTCGTGCGGGAAGAAGACAAGATTGAGGAAATTGAGCG
AGAGATCATCAAGCAGGAGGAGAATGTGGACCCTGACTACTGGGAGAAGCTGCTGAGGCATCACTATGAG
CAACAGCAGGAAGACCTAGCCCGGAATCTAGGCAAGGGCAAGCGGGTTCGCAAGCAAGTTAACTACAATG
ATGCTGCTCAGGAAGACCAAGACAACCAGTCAGAGTACTCGGTGGGTTCAGAGGAGGAGGATGAAGACTT
CGATGAACGTCCTGAAGGGCGTAGACAGTCAAAGAGGCAGCTCCGGAATGAGAAAGATAAGCCACTGCCT
CCACTGCTGGCCCGAGTCGGGGGCAACATTGAGGTGCTGGGCTTCAACACCCGTCAGCGGAAGGCTTTCC
TCAATGCTGTGATGCGCTGGGGGATGCCACCACAGGATGCCTTCACCACACAGTGGCTGGTGCGGGACCT
GAGGGGCAAGACTGAGAAGGAGTTTAAGGCCTATGTGTCTTTGTTCATGCGCCATCTGTGTGAGCCTGGG
GCAGACGGCTCTGAAACCTTTGCCGATGGGGTCCCTCGGGAGGGACTGAGTCGCCAGCAGGTGTTGACCC
GCATTGGAGTCATGTCTCTCGTCAAAAAGAAGGTGCAGGAGTTTGAGCACATCAATGGGCGTTGGTCAAT
GCCGGAACTGATGCCTGACCCCAGCGCCGATTCTAAGCGCTCCTCCAGAGCCTCCTCTCCTACCAAAACG
TCTCCCACCACTCCTGAGGCTTCTGCTACCAACAGTCCCTGCACCTCTAAACCTGCTACTCCAGCTCCAA
GTGAGAAAGGAGAAGGCATAAGGACACCTCTTGAGAAGGAGGAAGCTGAAAACCAGGAGGAAAAGCCAGA
GAAGAACAGCAGAATTGGGGAGAAGATGGAGACAGAGGCTGATGCCCCCAGCCCAGCCCCATCACTTGGG
GAGCGGCTGGAGCCAAGGAAGATTCCTCTAGAGGATGAGGTGCCAGGGGTGCCTGGAGAGATGGAGCCTG
AACCTGGGTACCGTGGGGACAGAGAGAAGTCAGCCACAGAGTCGACGCCAGGAGAAAGGGGGGAGGAGAA
GCCGTTGGATGGACAGGAACACAGGGAGAGGCCGGAGGGGGAAACAGGGGATTTGGGCAAGAGAGAAGAT
GTAAAAGGTGACCGGGAGCTTCGACCAGGGCCTCGAGATGAGCCACGGTCCAATGGGCGACGAGAGGAAA
AGACAGAGAAGCCCCGGTTCATGTTCAATATCGCCGATGGTGGCTTCACAGAGCTTCACACACTGTGGCA
GAATGAGGAACGGGCAGCTATTTCCTCGGGGAAACTCAATGAGATCTGGCACAGAAGACATGACTATTGG
CTTCTGGCTGGGATTGTCCTCCATGGCTATGCACGGTGGCAGGACATCCAGAATGATGCTCAATTTGCCA
TTATCAACGAGCCATTTAAAACTGAAGCCAATAAGGGGAACTTTCTGGAGATGAAAAATAAGTTCCTGGC
CCGGAGGTTCAAGCTCCTGGAGCAGGCGCTGGTGATTGAGGAGCAGCTGCGGCGGGCGGCCTACCTGAAC
CTGTCGCAGGAGCCGGCGCACCCCGCCATGGCCCTCCACGCCCGCTTCGCCGAGGCCGAGTGCCTGGCCG
AGAGCCACCAGCACCTCTCCAAGGAGTCGCTGGCGGGGAACAAGCCGGCCAACGCCGTCCTGCACAAGGT
TCTGAACCAGCTGGAGGAGTTGCTGAGCGACATGAAGGCGGACGTGACCCGCCTGCCAGCCACGCTGTCC
CGAATACCCCCCATCGCAGCCCGCCTTCAGATGTCCGAGCGCAGCATCCTCAGCCGGCTGGCCAGCAAGG
GCACGGAGCCTCACCCCACACCGGCCTACCCGCCGGGTCCCTACGCTACACCTCCGGGGTACGGGGCGGC
CTTCAGCGCCGCACCCGTAGGGGCCCTGGCCGCCGCAGGCGCCAATTACAGCCAGATGCCTGCAGGGTCC
TTCATCACAGCCGCCACCAACGGCCCTCCAGTGCTTGTGAAGAAGGAGAAGGAAATGGTGGGGGCATTGG
TGTCAGACGGGCTGGATCGGAAGGAGCCCCGAGCCGGGGAGGTGATCTGTATAGACGACTAGTAATGAAC
TAGTCCGTAACTTGAAAGTATTTCGATTTCTTGGCTTTATATATCTTGTGGAAAGGACGACACGGCCATA
ATTGGTTCAGCGTG
