>Addgene plasmid #141653 | TFORF0656 | depositor partial sequence | sequence record 277097 | Barcode
CACGGCCATAATTGGTTCAGCGTG
